Addgene plasmid #60814: pcDNA-FRT/T0-eGFPnls-53BP1 1220-1631 WT
Purpose: mammalian expression vector
Depositing lab: Daniel Durocher. Depositing organization: Sinai Health System. Publication: 53BP1 is a reader of the DNA-damage-induced H2A Lys 15 ubiquitin mark. Fradet-Turcotte A, Canny MD, Escribano-Diaz C, Orthwein A, Leung CC, Huang H, Landry MC, Kitevski-LeBlanc J, Noordermeer SM, Sicheri F, Durocher D. Nature. 2013 Jul 4;499(7456):50-4. doi: 10.1038/nature12318. Epub 2013 Jun 12. PubMed 23760478.
Backbone
  Vector backbone: pcDNA-FRT/T0-eGFPnls
  Backbone size w/o insert (bp): 5158
  Total vector size (bp): 6391
  Vector type: Mammalian Expression
  Selectable markers: Hygromycin, Blasticidin
Growth in bacteria
  Bacterial resistance: Ampicillin, 100 μg/mL
  Growth temperature: 37°C
  Growth strain: XL1 Blue
  Copy number: Unknown
Gene/Insert
  Gene/Insert name: 53BP1
  Species: H. sapiens (human)
  Insert size (bp): 1233
  Entrez Gene: TP53BP1 (a.k.a. 53BP1, TDRD30, p202, p53BP1)
  Tag / fusion protein: eGFP-NLS (SV40) (N terminal on backbone)
Terms and licenses: Academic/Nonprofit Terms; Industry Terms: Not Available to Industry
How to cite: pcDNA-FRT/T0-eGFPnls-53BP1 1220-1631 WT was a gift from Daniel Durocher (Addgene plasmid # 60814 ; http://n2t.net/addgene:60814 ; RRID:Addgene_60814)
