[The description below was written by a language model from this plasmid's Addgene catalogue record and pLannotate feature annotations shown in this document.]
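Description:
pcDNA-FRT/T0-eGFPnls-53BP1 1220-1631 WT is a mammalian expression plasmid built on a pcDNA5/FRT/TO-style backbone that already carries an N-terminal eGFP plus SV40 nuclear localisation signal. It is propagated in E. coli through a high-copy ColE1/pUC-type origin and selected with ampicillin (AmpR under its own bla promoter). A partial f1 origin and lac promoter/operator remnants are also annotated in the backbone. The catalogue gives a total size of 6,391 bp, whereas the sequenced record behind the feature table is 7,109 nt; the record does not explain this difference.

The payload is a fragment of human TP53BP1, described in the name as residues 1220-1631 of the wild-type protein (about 1.2 kb). It is placed downstream of EGFP so that a nuclear-targeted green fluorescent fusion is produced. Expression is driven by the CMV enhancer/promoter and terminated by the bGH polyadenylation signal. Short tet operator matches lie immediately after the promoter, consistent with the "TO" design, in which transcription is held off in cells expressing the Tet repressor and induced by tetracycline or doxycycline. An FRT site sits directly upstream of a hygromycin resistance gene that has no annotated promoter of its own. With this arrangement, FLP-mediated integration into a genomic FRT landing site would activate the marker, giving isogenic single-copy stable lines. The listed blasticidin marker has no corresponding feature in the table; in such systems it typically selects the host line's repressor construct.

The associated publication concerns 53BP1 as a reader of the DNA-damage-induced H2A Lys15 ubiquitin mark. The construct is therefore suited to imaging recruitment of this 53BP1 region to sites of DNA damage, probably as the wild-type reference for mutant versions.
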