Features (pLannotate 1.2.2; 22 found; start..end, strand, type, name):
     28..80      -  misc_feature   bom (fragment): basis of mobility region from pBR322
    235..614     +  enhancer       CMV enhancer: human cytomegalovirus immediate early enhancer
    615..818     +  promoter       CMV promoter: human cytomegalovirus (CMV) immediate early promoter
    820..839     +  promoter       PLtetO-1 promoter (fragment): modified phage lambda PL promoter with tet operator sites (Lutz and Bujard, 1997)
    841..860     +  promoter       PLtetO-1 promoter (fragment): modified phage lambda PL promoter with tet operator sites (Lutz and Bujard, 1997)
    868..901     +  promoter       TRE3GV promoter (fragment): 3rd-generation Tet-responsive promoter that can be activated by binding of Tet-On® 3G, optimized for retroviral and lentiviral vectors
    990..1706    +  CDS            EGFP: EGFP is a basic (constitutively fluorescent) green fluorescent protein published in 1996, derived from Aequorea victoria. It is reported to be a rapidly-maturing weak dimer with moderate acid sensitivity.
   1797..3032    +  CDS            TP53BP1 (fragment): TP53B_HUMAN - Experimental evidence at protein level: Swiss-Prot protein existence level 1. Double-strand break (DSB) repair protein involved in response to DNA damage, telomere dynamics and class-switch recombination (CSR) during antibody genesis (PubMed:12364621, PubMed:22553214, PubMed:23333306, PubMed:17190600, PubMed:21144835, PubMed:28241136). Plays a key role in the repair of double-strand DNA breaks (DSBs) in response to DNA damage by promoting non-homologous end joining (NHEJ)- mediated repair of DSBs and specifically counteracting the function of the homologous recombination (HR) rep
   3067..3291    +  polyA_signal   bGH poly(A) signal: bovine growth hormone polyadenylation signal
   3295..3316    +  promoter       SV40 promoter (fragment): SV40 enhancer and early promoter
   3337..3570    +  rep_origin     f1 ori (fragment) (sequence partly withheld): f1 bacteriophage origin of replication; arrow indicates direction of (+) strand synthesis
   3575..3622    +  protein_bind   FRT: FLP-mediated recombination occurs in the 8-bp core sequence TCTAGAAA (Turan and Bode, 2011). FLP recombinase from the Saccharomyces cerevisiae 2μ plasmid
   3630..4652    +  CDS            HygR: hygromycin B phosphotransferase confers resistance to hygromycin
   4662..4787    +  CDS            ble (fragment): BLE_KLEPN - Experimental evidence at protein level: Swiss-Prot protein existence level 1. Binding protein with a strong affinity to the bleomycin family of antibiotics. Binds to CL990; an antimitotic-antibiotic compound. From Klebsiella pneumoniae.
   4782..4903    +  polyA_signal   SV40 poly(A) signal: SV40 polyadenylation signal
   4976..4992    -  protein_bind   lac operator: The lac repressor binds to the lac operator to inhibit transcription in E. coli. This inhibition can be relieved by adding lactose or isopropyl-β-D-thiogalactopyranoside (IPTG). lac repressor encoded by lacI
   5000..5030    -  promoter       lac promoter: promoter for the E. coli lac operon
   5045..5066    -  protein_bind   CAP binding site: CAP binding activates transcription in the presence of cAMP. E. coli catabolite activator protein
   5079..5171    -  CDS            lacI (fragment): lac repressor; lacI; The lac repressor binds to the lac operator to inhibit transcription in E. coli. This inhibition can be relieved by adding lactose or isopropyl-β-D-thiogalactopyranoside (IPTG).
   5354..5942    -  rep_origin     ori: high-copy-number ColE1/pMB1/pBR322/pUC origin of replication
   6113..6973    -  CDS            AmpR: β-lactamase; bla; confers resistance to ampicillin, carbenicillin, and related antibiotics
   6974..7078    -  promoter       AmpR promoter: bla
>Addgene plasmid #60814 | pcDNA-FRT/T0-eGFPnls-53BP1 1220-1631 WT | addgene full sequence | sequence record 358190 | NGS 5'-nnnn-3'
GACGGATCGGGAGATCTCCCGATCCCCTATGGTGCACTCTCAGTACAATCTGCTCTGATGCCGCATAGTT
AAGCCAGTATCTGCTCCCTGCTTGTGTGTTGGAGGTCGCTGAGTAGTGCGCGAGCAAAATTTAAGCTACA
ACAAGGCAAGGCTTGACCGACAATTGCATGAAGAATCTGCTTAGGGTTAGGCGTTTTGCGCTGCTTCGCG
ATGTACGGGCCAGATATACGCGTTGACATTGATTATTGACTAGTTATTAATAGTAATCAATTACGGGGTC
ATTAGTTCATAGCCCATATATGGAGTTCCGCGTTACATAACTTACGGTAAATGGCCCGCCTGGCTGACCG
CCCAACGACCCCCGCCCATTGACGTCAATAATGACGTATGTTCCCATAGTAACGCCAATAGGGACTTTCC
ATTGACGTCAATGGGTGGAGTATTTACGGTAAACTGCCCACTTGGCAGTACATCAAGTGTATCATATGCC
AAGTACGCCCCCTATTGACGTCAATGACGGTAAATGGCCCGCCTGGCATTATGCCCAGTACATGACCTTA
TGGGACTTTCCTACTTGGCAGTACATCTACGTATTAGTCATCGCTATTACCATGGTGATGCGGTTTTGGC
AGTACATCAATGGGCGTGGATAGCGGTTTGACTCACGGGGATTTCCAAGTCTCCACCCCATTGACGTCAA
TGGGAGTTTGTTTTGGCACCAAAATCAACGGGACTTTCCAAAATGTCGTAACAACTCCGCCCCATTGACG
CAAATGGGCGGTAGGCGTGTACGGTGGGAGGTCTATATAAGCAGAGCTCTCCCTATCAGTGATAGAGATC
TCCCTATCAGTGATAGAGATCGTCGACGAGCTCGTTTAGTGAACCGTCAGATCGCCTGGAGACGCCATCC
ACGCTGTTTTGACCTCCATAGAAGACACCGGGACCGATCCAGCCTCCGGACTCTAGCGTTTAAACTTAAG
CTTGGTACCATGGTGAGCAAGGGCGAGGAGCTGTTCACCGGGGTGGTGCCCATCCTGGTCGAGCTGGACG
GCGACGTAAACGGCCACAAGTTCAGCGTGTCCGGCGAGGGCGAGGGCGATGCCACCTACGGCAAGCTGAC
CCTGAAGTTCATCTGCACCACCGGCAAGCTGCCCGTGCCCTGGCCCACCCTCGTGACCACCCTGACCTAC
GGCGTGCAGTGCTTCAGCCGCTACCCCGACCACATGAAGCAGCACGACTTCTTCAAGTCCGCCATGCCCG
AAGGCTACGTCCAGGAGCGCACCATCTTCTTCAAGGACGACGGCAACTACAAGACCCGCGCCGAGGTGAA
GTTCGAGGGCGACACCCTGGTGAACCGCATCGAGCTGAAGGGCATCGACTTCAAGGAGGACGGCAACATC
CTGGGGCACAAGCTGGAGTACAACTACAACAGCCACAACGTCTATATCATGGCCGACAAGCAGAAGAACG
GCATCAAGGTGAACTTCAAGATCCGCCACAACATCGAGGACGGCAGCGTGCAGCTCGCCGACCACTACCA
GCAGAACACCCCCATCGGCGACGGCCCCGTGCTGCTGCCCGACAACCACTACCTGAGCACCCAGTCCGCC
CTGAGCAAAGACCCCAACGAGAAGCGCGATCACATGGTCCTGCTGGAGTTCGTGACCGCCGCCGGGATCA
CTCTCGGCATGGACGAGCTGTACAAGCCAAAGAAGAAGCGTAAGGTAAAGGATCCACTAGTAACGGCCGC
CAGTGTGCTGGAATTCTGCAGATATCCATCACACTGGCGGCCGCTCCAGGGAGAAGAAGAGTTTGATATG
CCTCAGCCTCCACATGGCCATGTCTTACATCGTCACATGAGAACAATCCGGGAAGTACGCACACTTGTCA
CTCGTGTCATTACAGATGTGTATTATGTGGATGGAACAGAAGTAGAAAGAAAAGTAACTGAGGAGACTGA
AGAGCCAATTGTAGAGTGTCAGGAGTGTGAAACTGAAGTTTCCCCTTCACAGACTGGGGGCTCCTCAGGT
GACCTGGGGGATATCAGCTCCTTCTCCTCCAAGGCATCCAGCTTACACCGCACATCAAGTGGGACAAGTC
TCTCAGCTATGCACAGCAGTGGAAGCTCAGGGAAAGGAGCCGGACCACTCAGAGGGAAAACCAGCGGGAC
AGAACCCGCAGATTTTGCCTTACCCAGCTCCCGAGGAGGCCCAGGAAAACTGAGTCCTAGAAAAGGGGTC
AGTCAGACAGGGACGCCAGTGTGTGAGGAGGATGGTGATGCAGGCCTTGGCATCAGACAGGGAGGGAAGG
CTCCAGTCACGCCTCGTGGGCGTGGGCGAAGGGGCCGCCCACCTTCTCGGACCACTGGAACCAGAGAAAC
AGCTGTGCCTGGCCCCTTGGGCATAGAGGACATTTCACCTAACTTGTCACCAGATGATAAATCCTTCAGC
CGTGTCGTGCCCCGAGTGCCAGACTCCACCAGACGAACAGATGTGGGTGCTGGTGCTTTGCGTCGTAGTG
ACTCTCCAGAAATTCCTTTCCAGGCTGCTGCTGGCCCTTCTGATGGCTTAGATGCCTCCTCTCCAGGAAA
TAGCTTTGTAGGGCTCCGTGTTGTAGCCAAGTGGTCATCCAATGGCTACTTTTACTCTGGGAAAATCACA
CGAGATGTCGGAGCTGGGAAGTATAAATTGCTCTTTGATGATGGGTACGAATGTGATGTGTTGGGCAAAG
ACATTCTGTTATGTGACCCCATCCCGCTGGACACTGAAGTGACGGCCCTCTCGGAGGATGAGTATTTCAG
TGCAGGAGTGGTGAAAGGACATAGGAAGGAGTCTGGGGAACTGTACTACAGCATTGAAAAAGAAGGCCAA
AGAAAGTGGTATAAGCGAATGGCTGTCATCCTGTCCTTGGAGCAAGGAAACAGACTGAGAGAGCAGTATG
GGCTTGGCCCCTATGAAGCAGTAACACCTCTTACAAAGGCAGCAGATATCAGCTTAGACAATTTGGTGGA
AGGGAAGCGGAAACGGCGCAGTTAGGGGCCCGTTTAAACCCGCTGATCAGCCTCGACTGTGCCTTCTAGT
TGCCAGCCATCTGTTGTTTGCCCCTCCCCCGTGCCTTCCTTGACCCTGGAAGGTGCCACTCCCACTGTCC
TTTCCTAATAAAATGAGGAAATTGCATCGCATTGTCTGAGTAGGTGTCATTCTATTCTGGGGGGTGGGGT
GGGGCAGGACAGCAAGGGGGAGGATTGGGAAGACAATAGCAGGCATGCTGGGGATGCGGTGGGCTCTATG
GCTTCTGAGGCGGAAAGAACCAGCTGGGGCTCTAGGGGGTATCCCC
[124 nt withheld, positions 3337-3460]
C
[91 nt withheld, positions 3462-3552]
AGGGTGATGGTTCACGTACCTAGAAGTTCCTATTCCGAAGTTCCTATTCTCTAGAAAGTATAGGAACTTC
CTTGGCCAAAAAGCCTGAACTCACCGCGACGTCTGTCGAGAAGTTTCTGATCGAAAAGTTCGACAGCGTC
TCCGACCTGATGCAGCTCTCGGAGGGCGAAGAATCTCGTGCTTTCAGCTTCGATGTAGGAGGGCGTGGAT
ATGTCCTGCGGGTAAATAGCTGCGCCGATGGTTTCTACAAAGATCGTTATGTTTATCGGCACTTTGCATC
GGCCGCGCTCCCGATTCCGGAAGTGCTTGACATTGGGGAGTTCAGCGAGAGCCTGACCTATTGCATCTCC
CGCCGTGCACAGGGTGTCACGTTGCAAGACCTGCCTGAAACCGAACTGCCCGCTGTTCTGCAGCCGGTCG
CGGAGGCCATGGATGCGATCGCTGCGGCCGATCTTAGCCAGACGAGCGGGTTCGGCCCATTCGGACCGCA
AGGAATCGGTCAATACACTACATGGCGTGATTTCATATGCGCGATTGCTGATCCCCATGTGTATCACTGG
CAAACTGTGATGGACGACACCGTCAGTGCGTCCGTCGCGCAGGCTCTCGATGAGCTGATGCTTTGGGCCG
AGGACTGCCCCGAAGTCCGGCACCTCGTGCACGCGGATTTCGGCTCCAACAATGTCCTGACGGACAATGG
CCGCATAACAGCGGTCATTGACTGGAGCGAGGCGATGTTCGGGGATTCCCAATACGAGGTCGCCAACATC
TTCTTCTGGAGGCCGTGGTTGGCTTGTATGGAGCAGCAGACGCGCTACTTCGAGCGGAGGCATCCGGAGC
TTGCAGGATCGCCGCGGCTCCGGGCGTATATGCTCCGCATTGGTCTTGACCAACTCTATCAGAGCTTGGT
TGACGGCAATTTCGATGATGCAGCTTGGGCGCAGGGTCGATGCGACGCAATCGTCCGATCCGGAGCCGGG
ACTGTCGGGCGTACACAAATCGCCCGCAGAAGCGCGGCCGTCTGGACCGATGGCTGTGTAGAAGTACTCG
CCGATAGTGGAAACCGACGCCCCAGCACTCGTCCGAGGGCAAAGGAATAGCACGTACTACGAGATTTCGA
TTCCACCGCCGCCTTCTATGAAAGGTTGGGCTTCGGAATCGTTTTCCGGGACGCCGGCTGGATGATCCTC
CAGCGCGGGGATCTCATGCTGGAGTTCTTCGCCCACCCCAACTTGTTTATTGCAGCTTATAATGGTTACA
AATAAAGCAATAGCATCACAAATTTCACAAATAAAGCATTTTTTTCACTGCATTCTAGTTGTGGTTTGTC
CAAACTCATCAATGTATCTTATCATGTCTGTATACCGTCGACCTCTAGCTAGAGCTTGGCGTAATCATGG
TCATAGCTGTTTCCTGTGTGAAATTGTTATCCGCTCACAATTCCACACAACATACGAGCCGGAAGCATAA
AGTGTAAAGCCTGGGGTGCCTAATGAGTGAGCTAACTCACATTAATTGCGTTGCGCTCACTGCCCGCTTT
CCAGTCGGGAAACCTGTCGTGCCAGCTGCATTAATGAATCGGCCAACGCGCGGGGAGAGGCGGTTTGCGT
ATTGGGCGCTCTTCCGCTTCCTCGCTCACTGACTCGCTGCGCTCGGTCGTTCGGCTGCGGCGAGCGGTAT
CAGCTCACTCAAAGGCGGTAATACGGTTATCCACAGAATCAGGGGATAACGCAGGAAAGAACATGTGAGC
AAAAGGCCAGCAAAAGGCCAGGAACCGTAAAAAGGCCGCGTTGCTGGCGTTTTTCCATAGGCTCCGCCCC
CCTGACGAGCATCACAAAAATCGACGCTCAAGTCAGAGGTGGCGAAACCCGACAGGACTATAAAGATACC
AGGCGTTTCCCCCTGGAAGCTCCCTCGTGCGCTCTCCTGTTCCGACCCTGCCGCTTACCGGATACCTGTC
CGCCTTTCTCCCTTCGGGAAGCGTGGCGCTTTCTCATAGCTCACGCTGTAGGTATCTCAGTTCGGTGTAG
GTCGTTCGCTCCAAGCTGGGCTGTGTGCACGAACCCCCCGTTCAGCCCGACCGCTGCGCCTTATCCGGTA
ACTATCGTCTTGAGTCCAACCCGGTAAGACACGACTTATCGCCACTGGCAGCAGCCACTGGTAACAGGAT
TAGCAGAGCGAGGTATGTAGGCGGTGCTACAGAGTTCTTGAAGTGGTGGCCTAACTACGGCTACACTAGA
AGAACAGTATTTGGTATCTGCGCTCTGCTGAAGCCAGTTACCTTCGGAAAAAGAGTTGGTAGCTCTTGAT
CCGGCAAACAAACCACCGCTGGTAGCGGTGGTTTTTTTGTTTGCAAGCAGCAGATTACGCGCAGAAAAAA
AGGATCTCAAGAAGATCCTTTGATCTTTTCTACGGGGTCTGACGCTCAGTGGAACGAAAACTCACGTTAA
GGGATTTTGGTCATGAGATTATCAAAAAGGATCTTCACCTAGATCCTTTTAAATTAAAAATGAAGTTTTA
AATCAATCTAAAGTATATATGAGTAAACTTGGTCTGACAGTTACCAATGCTTAATCAGTGAGGCACCTAT
CTCAGCGATCTGTCTATTTCGTTCATCCATAGTTGCCTGACTCCCCGTCGTGTAGATAACTACGATACGG
GAGGGCTTACCATCTGGCCCCAGTGCTGCAATGATACCGCGAGACCCACGCTCACCGGCTCCAGATTTAT
CAGCAATAAACCAGCCAGCCGGAAGGGCCGAGCGCAGAAGTGGTCCTGCAACTTTATCCGCCTCCATCCA
GTCTATTAATTGTTGCCGGGAAGCTAGAGTAAGTAGTTCGCCAGTTAATAGTTTGCGCAACGTTGTTGCC
ATTGCTACAGGCATCGTGGTGTCACGCTCGTCGTTTGGTATGGCTTCATTCAGCTCCGGTTCCCAACGAT
CAAGGCGAGTTACATGATCCCCCATGTTGTGCAAAAAAGCGGTTAGCTCCTTCGGTCCTCCGATCGTTGT
CAGAAGTAAGTTGGCCGCAGTGTTATCACTCATGGTTATGGCAGCACTGCATAATTCTCTTACTGTCATG
CCATCCGTAAGATGCTTTTCTGTGACTGGTGAGTACTCAACCAAGTCATTCTGAGAATAGTGTATGCGGC
GACCGAGTTGCTCTTGCCCGGCGTCAATACGGGATAATACCGCGCCACATAGCAGAACTTTAAAAGTGCT
CATCATTGGAAAACGTTCTTCGGGGCGAAAACTCTCAAGGATCTTACCGCTGTTGAGATCCAGTTCGATG
TAACCCACTCGTGCACCCAACTGATCTTCAGCATCTTTTACTTTCACCAGCGTTTCTGGGTGAGCAAAAA
CAGGAAGGCAAAATGCCGCAAAAAAGGGAATAAGGGCGACACGGAAATGTTGAATACTCATACTCTTCCT
TTTTCAATATTATTGAAGCATTTATCAGGGTTATTGTCTCATGAGCGGATACATATTTGAATGTATTTAG
AAAAATAAACAAATAGGGGTTCCGCGCACATTTCCCCGAAAAGTGCCACCTGACGTC
