>Addgene plasmid #60814 | pcDNA-FRT/T0-eGFPnls-53BP1 1220-1631 WT | depositor partial sequence | sequence record 97837 | pcDNA-FRT/T0-eGFPnls-53BP1 1220-1631 WT sequence 1239 bps
CAGGGAGAAGAAGAGTTTGATATGCCTCAGCCTCCACATGGCCATGTCTTACATCGTCACATGAGAACAA
TCCGGGAAGTACGCACACTTGTCACTCGTGTCATTACAGATGTGTATTATGTGGATGGAACAGAAGTAGA
AAGAAAAGTAACTGAGGAGACTGAAGAGCCAATTGTAGAGTGTCAGGAGTGTGAAACTGAAGTTTCCCCT
TCACAGACTGGGGGCTCCTCAGGTGACCTGGGGGATATCAGCTCCTTCTCCTCCAAGGCATCCAGCTTAC
ACCGCACATCAAGTGGGACAAGTCTCTCAGCTATGCACAGCAGTGGAAGCTCAGGGAAAGGAGCCGGACC
ACTCAGAGGGAAAACCAGCGGGACAGAACCCGCAGATTTTGCCTTACCCAGCTCCCGAGGAGGCCCAGGA
AAACTGAGTCCTAGAAAAGGGGTCAGTCAGACAGGGACGCCAGTGTGTGAGGAGGATGGTGATGCAGGCC
TTGGCATCAGACAGGGAGGGAAGGCTCCAGTCACGCCTCGTGGGCGTGGGCGAAGGGGCCGCCCACCTTC
TCGGACCACTGGAACCAGAGAAACAGCTGTGCCTGGCCCCTTGGGCATAGAGGACATTTCACCTAACTTG
TCACCAGATGATAAATCCTTCAGCCGTGTCGTGCCCCGAGTGCCAGACTCCACCAGACGAACAGATGTGG
GTGCTGGTGCTTTGCGTCGTAGTGACTCTCCAGAAATTCCTTTCCAGGCTGCTGCTGGCCCTTCTGATGG
CTTAGATGCCTCCTCTCCAGGAAATAGCTTTGTAGGGCTCCGTGTTGTAGCCAAGTGGTCATCCAATGGC
TACTTTTACTCTGGGAAAATCACACGAGATGTCGGAGCTGGGAAGTATAAATTGCTCTTTGATGATGGGT
ACGAATGTGATGTGTTGGGCAAAGACATTCTGTTATGTGACCCCATCCCGCTGGACACTGAAGTGACGGC
CCTCTCGGAGGATGAGTATTTCAGTGCAGGAGTGGTGAAAGGACATAGGAAGGAGTCTGGGGAACTGTAC
TACAGCATTGAAAAAGAAGGCCAAAGAAAGTGGTATAAGCGAATGGCTGTCATCCTGTCCTTGGAGCAAG
GAAACAGACTGAGAGAGCAGTATGGGCTTGGCCCCTATGAAGCAGTAACACCTCTTACAAAGGCAGCAGA
TATCAGCTTAGACAATTTGGTGGAAGGGAAGCGGAAACGGCGCAGTTAG
