>Addgene plasmid #60814 | pcDNA-FRT/T0-eGFPnls-53BP1 1220-1631 WT | addgene partial sequence | sequence record 100779 | BGH-rev 5'-TAGAAGGCACAGTCGAGG-3'
CCTTCCACCAAATTGTCTAAGCTGATATCTGCTGCCTTTGTAAGAGGTGTTACTGCTTCATAGGGGCCAA
GCCCATACTGCTCTCTCAGTCTGTTTCCTTGCTCCAAGGACAGGATGACAGCCATTCGCTTATACCACTT
TCTTTGGCCTTCTTTTTCAATGCTGTAGTACAGTTCCCCAGACTCCTTCCTATGTCCTTTCACCACTCCT
GCACTGAAATACTCATCCTCCGAGAGGGCCGTCACTTCAGTGTCCAGCGGGATGGGGTCACATAACAGAA
TGTCTTTGCCCAACACATCACATTCGTACCCATCATCAAAGAGCAATTTATACTTCCCAGCTCCGACATC
TCGTGTGATTTTCCCAGAGTAAAAGTAGCCATTGGATGACCACTTGGCTACAACACGGAGCCCTACAAAG
CTATTTCCTGGAGAGGAGGCATCTAAGCCATCAGAAGGGCCAGCAGCAGCCTGGAAAGGAATTTCTGGAG
AGTCACTACGACGCAAAGCACCAGCACCCACATCTGTTCGTCTGGTGGAGTCTGGCACTCGGGGCACGAC
ACGGCTGAAGGATTTATCATCTGGTGACAAGTTAGGTGAAATGTCCTCTATGCCCAAGGGGCCAGGCACA
GCTGTTTCTCTGGTTCCAGTGGTCCGAGAAGGTGGGCGGCCCCTTCGCCCACGCCCACGAGGCGTGACTG
GAGCCTTCCCTCCCTGTCTGATGCCAAGGCCTGCATCACCATCCTCCTCACACACTGGCGTCCCTGTCTG
ACTGACCCCTTTTCTAGGACTCAGTT
