>Addgene plasmid #60814 | pcDNA-FRT/T0-eGFPnls-53BP1 1220-1631 WT | addgene partial sequence | sequence record 102001 | N-ter GFP 5'-GGATCACTCTCGGCATGG-3'
AATCCGGGAAGTACGCACACTTGTCACTCGTGTCATTACAGATGTGTATTATGTGGATGGAACAGAAGTA
GAAAGAAAAGTAACTGAGGAGACTGAAGAGCCAATTGTAGAGTGTCAGGAGTGTGAAACTGAAGTTTCCC
CTTCACAGACTGGGGGCTCCTCAGGTGACCTGGGGGATATCAGCTCCTTCTCCTCCAAGGCATCCAGCTT
ACACCGCACATCAAGTGGGACAAGTCTCTCAGCTATGCACAGCAGTGGAAGCTCAGGGAAAGGAGCCGGA
CCACTCAGAGGGAAAACCAGCGGGACAGAACCCGCAGATTTTGCCTTACCCAGCTCCCGAGGAGGCCCAG
GAAAACTGAGTCCTAGAAAAGGGGTCAGTCAGACAGGGACGCCAGTGTGTGAGGAGGATGGTGATGCAGG
CCTTGGCATCAGACAGGGAGGGAAGGCTCCAGTCACGCCTCGTGGGCGTGGGCGAAGGGGCCGCCCACCT
TCTCGGACCACTGGAACCA
