>Addgene plasmid #60814 | pcDNA-FRT/T0-eGFPnls-53BP1 1220-1631 WT | addgene partial sequence | sequence record 109240 | CMV-F 5'-CGCAAATGGGCGGTAGGCGTG-3'
CCTATCAGTGATAGAGATCTCCCTATCAGTGATAGAGATCGTCGACGAGCTCGTTTAGTGAACCGTCAGA
TCGCCTGGAGACGCCATCCACGCTGTTTTGACCTCCATAGAAGACACCGGGACCGATCCAGCCTCCGGAC
TCTAGCGTTTAAACTTAAGCTTGGTACCATGGTGAGCAAGGGCGAGGAGCTGTTCACCGGGGTGGTGCCC
ATCCTGGTCGAGCTGGACGGCGACGTAAACGGCCACAAGTTCAGCGTGTCCGGCGAGGGCGAGGGCGATG
CCACCTACGGCAAGCTGACCCTGAAGTTCATCTGCACCACCGGCAAGCTGCCCGTGCCCTGGCCCACCCT
CGTGACCACCCTGACCTACGGCGTGCAGTGCTTCAGCCGCTACCCCGACCACATGAAGCAGCACGACTTC
TTCAAGTCCGCCATGCCCGAAGGCTACGTCCAGGAGCGCACCATCTTCTTCAAGGACGACGGCAACTACA
AGACCCGCGCCGAGGTGAAGTTCGAGGGCGACACCCTGGTGAACCGCATCGAGCTGAAGGGCATCGACTT
CAAGGAGGACGGCAACATCCTGGGGCACAAGCTGGAGTACAACTACAACAGCCACAACGTCTATATCATG
GCCGACAAGCAGAAGAACGGCATCAAGGTGAACTTCAAGATCCGCCACAACATCGAGGACGGCAGCGTGC
AGCTCGCCGACCACTACCAGCAGAACACCCCCATCGGCGACGGCCCCGTGCTGCTGCCCGACAACCACTA
CCTGAGCACCCAGTCCGCCCTGAGCAAAGACCCCAACGAGAAGCGCGATCACATGGTCCTGCTGGAGTTC
GTGACCGCCGCCGGGATCACTCTCGGCATGGACGAGCTGTACAAGCC
